>Addgene plasmid #31611 | pcDNA3-ATR WT | addgene full sequence | sequence record 327069 | Addgene NGS Result
GACGGATCGGGAGATCTCCCGATCCCCTATGGTGCACTCTCAGTACAATCTGCTCTGATGCCGCATAGTT
AAGCCAGTATCTGCTCCCTGCTTGTGTGTTGGAGGTCGCTGAGTAGTGCGCGAGCAAAATTTAAGCTACA
ACAAGGCAAGGCTTGACCGACAATTGCATGAAGAATCTGCTTAGGGTTAGGCGTTTTGCGCTGCTTCGCG
ATGTACGGGCCAGATATACGCGTTGACATTGATTATTGACTAGTTATTAATAGTAATCAATTACGGGGTC
ATTAGTTCATAGCCCATATATGGAGTTCCGCGTTACATAACTTACGGTAAATGGCCCGCCTGGCTGACCG
CCCAACGACCCCCGCCCATTGACGTCAATAATGACGTATGTTCCCATAGTAACGCCAATAGGGACTTTCC
ATTGACGTCAATGGGTGGAGTATTTACGGTAAACTGCCCACTTGGCAGTACATCAAGTGTATCATATGCC
AAGTACGCCCCCTATTGACGTCAATGACGGTAAATGGCCCGCCTGGCATTATGCCCAGTACATGACCTTA
TGGGACTTTCCTACTTGGCAGTACATCTACGTATTAGTCATCGCTATTACCATGGTGATGCGGTTTTGGC
AGTACATCAATGGGCGTGGATAGCGGTTTGACTCACGGGGATTTCCAAGTCTCCACCCCATTGACGTCAA
TGGGAGTTTGTTTTGGCACCAAAATCAACGGGACTTTCCAAAATGTCGTAACAACTCCGCCCCATTGACG
CAAATGGGCGGTAGGCGTGTACGGTGGGAGGTCTATATAAGCAGAGCTCTCTGGCTAACTAGAGAACCCA
CTGCTTACTGGCTTATCGAAATTAATACGACTCACTATAGGGAGACCCAAGCTGGCTAGCGTTTAAACTT
AAGCTTGGTACCGAGCTCGGATCCAGGATGGACTACAAGGACGACGATGACAAGGGGGAACATGGCCTGG
AGCTGGCTTCCATGATCCCCGCCCTGCGGGAGCTGGGCAGTGCCACACCAGAGGAATATAATACAGTTGT
ACAGAAGCCAAGACAAATTCTGTGTCAATTCATTGACCGGATACTTACAGATGTAAATGTTGTTGCTGTA
GAACTTGTAAAGAAAACTGACTCTCAGCCAACCTCCGTGATGTTGCTTGATTTCATCCAGCATATCATGA
AATCCTCCCCACTTATGTTTGTAAATGTGAGTGGAAGCCATGAGGCCAAAGGCAGTTGTATTGAATTCAG
TAATTGGATCATAACGAGACTTCTGCGGATTGCAGCAACTCCCTCCTGTCATTTGTTACACAAGAAAATC
TGTGAAGTCATCTGTTCATTATTATTTCTTTTTAAAAGCAAGAGTCCTGCTATTTTTGGGGTCCTCACAA
AAGAATTATTACAACTTTTTGAAGACTTGGTTTACCTCCATAGAAGAAATGTGATGGGTCATGCTGTGGA
ATGGCCAGTGGTCATGAGCCGATTTTTAAGTCAATTAGATGAACACATGGGATATTTACAATCAGCTCCT
TTGCAGTTGATGAGTATGCAAAATTTAGAATTTATTGAAGTCACTTTATTAATGGTTCTTACTCGTATTA
TTGCAATTGTGTTTTTTAGAAGGCAAGAACTCTTACTTTGGCAGATAGGTTGTGTTCTGCTAGAGTATGG
TAGTCCAAAAATTAAATCCCTAGCAATTAGCTTTTTAACAGAACTTTTTCAGCTTGGAGGACTACCAGCA
CAACCAGCTAGCACTTTTTTCAGCTCATTTTTGGAATTATTAAAACACCTTGTAGAAATGGATACTGACC
AATTGAAACTCTATGAAGAGCCATTATCAAAGCTGATAAAGACACTATTTCCCTTTGAAGCAGAAGCTTA
TAGAAATATTGAACCTGTCTATTTAAATATGCTGCTGGAAAAACTCTGTGTCATGTTTGAAGACGGTGTG
CTCATGCGGCTTAAGTCTGATTTGCTAAAAGCAGCTTTGTGCCATTTACTGCAGTATTTCCTTAAATTTG
TGCCAGCTGGGTATGAATCTGCTTTACAAGTCAGGAAGGTCTATGTGAGAAATATTTGTAAAGCTCTTTT
GGATGTGCTTGGAATTGAGGTAGATGCAGAGTACTTGTTGGGCCCACTTTATGCAGCTTTGAAAATGGAA
AGTATGGAAATCATTGAGGAGATTCAATGCCAAACTCAACAGGAAAACCTCAGCAGTAATAGTGATGGAA
TATCACCCAAAAGGCGTCGTCTCAGCTCGTCTCTAAACCCTTCTAAAAGAGCACCAAAACAGACTGAGGA
AATTAAACATGTGGACATGAACCAAAAGAGCATATTATGGAGTGCACTGAAACAGAAAGCTGAATCCCTT
CAGATTTCCCTTGAATACAGTGGCCTAAAGAATCCTGTTATTGAGATGTTAGAAGGAATTGCTGTTGTCT
TACAACTGACTGCTCTGTGTACTGTTCATTGTTCTCATCAAAACATGAACTGCCGTACTTTCAAGGACTG
TCAACATAAATCCAAGAAGAAACCTTCTGTAGTGATAACTTGGATGTCATTGGATTTTTACACAAAAGTG
CTTAAGAGCTGTAGAAGTTTGTTAGAATCTGTTCAGAAACTGGACCTGGAGGCAACCATTGATAAGGTGG
TGAAAATTTATGATGCTTTGATTTATATGCAAGTAAACAGTTCATTTGAAGATCATATCCTGGAAGATTT
ATGTGGTATGCTCTCACTTCCATGGATTTATTCCCATTCTGATGATGGCTGTTTAAAGTTGACCACATTT
GCCGCTAATCTTCTAACATTAAGCTGTAGGATTTCAGATAGCTATTCACCACAGGCACAATCACGATGTG
TGTTTCTTCTGACTCTGTTTCCAAGAAGAATATTCCTTGAGTGGAGAACAGCAGTTTACAACTGGGCCCT
GCAGAGCTCCCATGAAGTAATCCGGGCTAGTTGTGTTAGTGGATTTTTTATCTTATTGCAGCAGCAGAAT
TCTTGTAACAGAGTTCCCAAGATTCTTATAGATAAAGTCAAAGATGATTCTGACATTGTCAAGAAAGAAT
TTGCTTCTATACTTGGTCAACTTGTCTGTACTCTTCACGGCATGTTTTATCTGACAAGTTCTTTAACAGA
ACCTTTCTCTGAACACGGACATGTGGACCTCTTCTGTAGGAACTTGAAAGCCACTTCTCAACATGAATGT
TCATCTTCTCAACTAAAAGCTTCTGTCTGCAAGCCATTCCTTTTCCTACTGAAAAAAAAAATACCTAGTC
CAGTAAAACTTGCTTTCATAGATAATCTACATCATCTTTGTAAGCATCTTGATTTTAGAGAAGATGAAAC
AGATGTAAAAGCAGTTCTTGGAACTTTATTAAATTTAATGGAAGATCCAGACAAAGATGTTAGAGTGGCT
TTTAGTGGAAATATCAAGCACATATTGGAATCCTTGGACTCTGAAGATGGATTTATAAAGGAGCTTTTTG
TCTTAAGAATGAAGGAAGCATATACACATGCCCAAATATCAAGAAATAATGAGCTGAAGGATACCTTGAT
TCTTACAACAGGGGATATTGGAAGGGCCGCAAAAGGAGATTTGGTACCATTTGCACTCTTACACTTATTG
CATTGTTTGTTATCCAAGTCAGCATCTGTCTCTGGAGCAGCATACACAGAAATTAGAGCTCTGGTTGCAG
CTAAAAGTGTTAAACTGCAAAGTTTTTTCAGCCAGTATAAGAAACCCATCTGTCAGTTTTTGGTAGAATC
CCTTCACTCTAGTCAGATGACAGCACTTCCGAATACTCCATGCCAGAATGCTGACGTGCGAAAACAAGAT
GTGGCTCACCAGAGAGAAATGGCTTTAAATACGTTGTCTGAAATTGCCAACGTTTTCGACTTTCCTGATC
TTAATCGTTTTCTTACTAGGACATTACAAGTTCTACTACCTGATCTTGCTGCCAAAGCAAGCCCTGCAGC
TTCTGCTCTCATTCGAACTTTAGGAAAACAATTAAATGTCAATCGTAGAGAGATTTTAATAAACAACTTC
AAATATATTTTTTCTCATTTGGTCTGTTCTTGTTCCAAAGATGAATTAGAACGTGCCCTTCATTATCTGA
AGAATGAAACAGAAATTGAACTGGGGAGCCTGTTGAGACAAGATTTCCAAGGATTGCATAATGAATTATT
GCTGCGTATTGGAGAACACTATCAACAGGTTTTTAATGGTTTGTCAATACTTGCCTCATTTGCATCCAGT
GATGATCCATATCAGGGCCCGAGAGATATCATATCACCTGAACTGATGGCTGATTATTTACAACCCAAAT
TGTTGGGCATTTTGGCTTTTTTTAACATGCAGTTACTGAGCTCTAGTGTTGGCATTGAAGATAAGAAAAT
GGCCTTGAACAGTTTGATGTCTTTGATGAAGTTAATGGGACCCAAACATGTCAGTTCTGTGAGGGTGAAG
ATGATGACCACACTGAGAACTGGCCTTCGATTCAAGGATGATTTTCCTGAATTGTGTTGCAGAGCTTGGG
ACTGCTTTGTTCGCTGCCTGGATCATGCTTGTCTGGGCTCCCTTCTCAGTCATGTAATAGTAGCTTTGTT
ACCTCTTATACACATCCAGCCTAAAGAAACTGCAGCTATCTTCCACTACCTCATAATTGAAAACAGGGAT
GCTGTGCAAGATTTTCTTCATGAAATATATTTTTTACCTGATCATCCAGAATTAAAAAAGATAAAAGCCG
TTCTCCAGGAATACAGAAAGGAGACCTCTGAGAGCACTGATCTTCAGACAACTCTTCAGCTCTCTATGAA
GGCCATTCAACATGAAAATGTCGATGTTCGTATTCATGCTCTTACAAGCTTGAAGGAAACCTTGTATAAA
AATCAGGAAAAACTGATAAAGTATGCAACAGACAGTGAAACAGTAGAACCTATTATCTCACAGTTGGTGA
CAGTGCTTTTGAAAGGTTGCCAAGATGCAAACTCTCAAGCTCGGTTGCTCTGTGGGGAATGTTTAGGGGA
ATTGGGGGCGATAGATCCAGGTCGATTAGATTTCTCAACAACTGAAACTCAAGGAAAAGATTTTACATTT
GTGACTGGAGTAGAAGATTCAAGCTTTGCCTATGGATTATTGATGGAGCTAACAAGAGCTTACCTTGCGT
ATGCTGATAATAGCCGAGCTCAAGATTCAGCTGCCTATGCCATTCAGGAGTTGCTTTCTATTTATGACTG
TAGAGAGATGGAGACCAACGGCCCAGGTCACCAATTGTGGAGGAGATTTCCTGAGCATGTTCGGGAAATA
CTAGAACCTCATCTAAATACCAGATACAAGAGTTCTCAGAAGTCAACCGATTGGTCTGGAGTAAAGAAGC
CAATTTACTTAAGTAAATTGGGTAGTAACTTTGCAGAATGGTCAGCATCTTGGGCAGGTTATCTTATTAC
AAAGGTTCGACATGATCTTGCCAGTAAAATTTTCACCTGCTGTAGCATTATGATGAAGCATGATTTCAAA
GTGACCATCTATCTTCTTCCACATATTCTGGTGTATGTCTTACTGGGTTGTAATCAAGAAGATCAGCAGG
AGGTTTATGCAGAAATTATGGCAGTTCTAAAGCATGACGATCAGCATACCATAAATACCCAAGACATTGC
ATCTGATCTGTGTCAACTCAGTACACAGACTGTGTTCTCCATGCTTGACCATCTCACACAGTGGGCAAGG
CACAAATTTCAGGCACTGAAAGCTGAGAAATGTCCACACAGCAAATCAAACAGAAATAAGGTAGACTCAA
TGGTATCTACTGTGGATTATGAAGACTATCAGAGTGTAACCCATTTTCTAGACCTCATACCCCAGGATAC
TCTGGCAGTAGCTTCCTTTCGCTCCAAAGCATACACACGAGCTGTAATGCACTTTGAATCATTTATTACA
GAAAAGAAGCAAAATATTCAGGAACATCTTGGATTTTTACAGAAATTGTATGCTGCTATGCATGAACCTG
ATGGAGTGGCCGGAGTCAGTGCAATTAGAAAGGCAGAACCATCTCTAAAAGAACAGATCCTTGAACATGA
AAGCCTTGGCTTGCTGAGGGATGCCACTGCTTGTTATGACAGGGCTATTCAGCTAGAACCAGACCAGATC
ATTCATTATCATGGTGTAGTAAAGTCCATGTTAGGTCTTGGTCAGCTGTCTACTGTTATCACTCAGGTGA
ATGGAGTGCATGCTAACAGGTCCGAGTGGACAGATGAATTAAACACGTACAGAGTGGAAGCAGCTTGGAA
ATTGTCACAGTGGGATTTGGTGGAAAACTATTTGGCAGCAGATGGAAAATCTACAACATGGAGTGTCAGA
CTGGGACAGCTATTATTATCAGCCAAAAAAAGAGATATCACAGCTTTTTATGACTCACTGAAACTAGTGA
GAGCAGAACAAATTGTACCTCTTTCAGCTGCAAGCTTTGAAAGAGGCTCCTACCAACGAGGATATGAATA
TATTGTGAGATTGCACATGTTATGTGAGTTGGAGCATAGCATCAAACCACTTTTCCAGCATTCTCCAGGT
GACAGTTCTCAAGAAGATTCTCTAAACTGGGTAGCTCGACTAGAAATGACCCAGAATTCCTACAGAGCCA
AGGAGCCTATCCTGGCTCTCCGGAGGGCTTTACTAAGCCTCAACAAAAGACCAGATTACAATGAAATGGT
TGGAGAATGCTGGCTGCAGAGTGCCAGGGTAGCTAGAAAGGCTGGTCACCACCAGACAGCCTACAATGCT
CTCCTTAATGCAGGGGAATCACGACTCGCTGAACTGTACGTGGAAAGGGCAAAGTGGCTCTGGTCCAAGG
GTGATGTTCACCAGGCACTAATTGTTCTTCAAAAAGGTGTTGAATTATGTTTTCCTGAAAATGAAACCCC
ACCTGAGGGTAAGAACATGTTAATCCATGGTCGAGCTATGCTACTAGTGGGCCGATTTATGGAAGAAACA
GCTAACTTTGAAAGCAATGCAATTATGAAAAAATATAAGGATGTGACCGCGTGCCTGCCAGAATGGGAGG
ATGGGCATTTTTACCTTGCCAAGTACTATGACAAATTGATGCCCATGGTCACAGACAACAAAATGGAAAA
GCAAGGTGATCTCATCCGGTATATAGTTCTTCATTTTGGCAGATCTCTACAATATGGAAATCAGTTCATA
TATCAGTCAATGCCACGAATGTTAACTCTATGGCTTGATTATGGTACAAAGGCATATGAATGGGAAAAAG
CTGGCCGCTCCGATCGTGTACAAATGAGGAATGATTTGGGTAAAATAAACAAGGTTATCACAGAGCATAC
AAACTATTTAGCTCCATATCAATTTTTGACTGCTTTTTCACAATTGATCTCTCGAATTTGTCATTCTCAC
GATGAAGTTTTTGTTGTCTTGATGGAAATAATAGCCAAAGTATTTCTAGCCTATCCTCAACAAGCAATGT
GGATGATGACAGCTGTGTCAAAGTCATCTTATCCCATGCGTGTGAACAGATGCAAGGAAATCCTCAATAA
AGCTATTCATATGAAAAAATCCTTAGAGAAGTTTGTTGGAGATGCAACTCGCCTAACAGATAAGCTTCTA
GAATTGTGCAATAAACCGGTTGATGGAAGTAGTTCCACATTAAGCATGAGCACTCATTTTAAAATGCTTA
AAAAGCTGGTAGAAGAAGCAACATTTAGTGAAATCCTCATTCCTCTACAATCAGTCATGATACCTACACT
TCCATCAATTCTGGGTACCCATGCTAACCATGCTAGCCATGAACCATTTCCTGGACATTGGGCCTATATT
GCAGGGTTTGATGATATGGTGGAAATTCTTGCTTCTCTTCAGAAACCAAAGAAGATTTCTTTAAAAGGCT
CAGATGGAAAGTTCTACATCATGATGTGTAAGCCAAAAGATGACCTGAGAAAGGATTGTAGACTAATGGA
ATTCAATTCCTTGATTAATAAGTGCTTAAGAAAAGATGCAGAGTCTCGTAGAAGAGAACTTCATATTCGA
ACATATGCAGTTATTCCACTAAATGATGAATGTGGGATTATTGAATGGGTGAACAACACTGCTGGTTTGA
GACCTATTCTGACCAAACTATATAAAGAAAAGGGAGTGTATATGACAGGAAAAGAACTTCGCCAGTGTAT
GCTACCAAAGTCAGCAGCTTTATCTGAAAAACTCAAAGTATTCCGAGAATTTCTCCTGCCCAGGCATCCT
CCTATTTTTCATGAGTGGTTTCTGAGAACATTCCCTGATCCTACATCATGGTACAGTAGTAGATCAGCTT
ACTGCCGTTCCACTGCAGTAATGTCAATGGTTGGTTATATTCTGGGGCTTGGAGACCGTCATGGTGAAAA
TATTCTCTTTGATTCTTTGACTGGTGAATGCGTACATGTAGATTTCAATTGTCTTTTCAATAAGGGAGAA
ACCTTTGAAGTTCCAGAAATTGTGCCATTTCGCCTGACTCATAATATGGTTAATGGAATGGGTCCTATGG
GAACAGAGGGTCTTTTTCGAAGAGCATGTGAAGTTACAATGAGGCTGATGCGTGATCAGCGAGAGCCTTT
AATGAGTGTCTTAAAGACTTTTCTACATGATCCTCTTGTGGAATGGAGTAAACCAGTGAAAGGGCATTCC
AAAGCGCCACTGAATGAAACTGGAGAAGTTGTCAATGAAAAGGCCAAGACCCATGTTCTTGACATTGAGC
AGCGACTACAAGGTGTAATCAAGACTCGAAATAGAGTGACAGGACTGCCGTTATCTATTGAAGGACATGT
GCATTACCTTATACAGGAAGCTACTGATGAAAACTTACTATGCCAGATGTATCTTGGTTGGACTCCATAT
ATGTGACTCGAGTCTAGCTAGAGGGCCCGTTTAAACCCGCTGATCAGCCTCGACTGTGCCTTCTAGTTGC
CAGCCATCTGTTGTTTGCCCCTCCCCCGTGCCTTCCTTGACCCTGGAAGGTGCCACTCCCACTGTCCTTT
CCTAATAAAATGAGGAAATTGCATCGCATTGTCTGAGTAGGTGTCATTCTATTCTGGGGGGTGGGGTGGG
GCAGGACAGCAAGGGGGAGGATTGGGAAGACAATAGCAGGCATGCTGGGGATGCGGTGGGCTCTATGGCT
TCTGAGGCGGAAAGAACCAGCTGGGGCTCTAGGGGGTATCCCC
[124 nt withheld, positions 9214-9337]
C
[91 nt withheld, positions 9339-9429]
A
[49 nt withheld, positions 9431-9479]
CCTTTGACGTTGGAGTCCACGTTCTTT
[37 nt withheld, positions 9507-9543]
ACCCTATCTCGGTCTATTCTTTTGATTTATAAGGGATTTTGCCGATTTCGGCCTATTGGTTAAAAAATGA
GCTGATTTAACAAAAATTTAACGCGAATTAATTCTGTGGAATGTGTGTCAGTTAGGGTGTGGAAAGTCCC
CAGGCTCCCCAGCAGGCAGAAGTATGCAAAGCATGCATCTCAATTAGTCAGCAACCAGGTGTGGAAAGTC
CCCAGGCTCCCCAGCAGGCAGAAGTATGCAAAGCATGCATCTCAATTAGTCAGCAACCATAGTCCCGCCC
CTAACTCCGCCCATCCCGCCCCTAACTCCGCCCAGTTCCGCCCATTCTCCGCCCCATGGCTGACTAATTT
TTTTTATTTATGCAGAGGCCGAGGCCGCCTCTGCCTCTGAGCTATTCCAGAAGTAGTGAGGAGGCTTTTT
TGGAGGCCTAGGCTTTTGCAAAAAGCTCCCGGGAGCTTGTATATCCATTTTCGGATCTGATCAAGAGACA
GGATGAGGATCGTTTCGCATGATTGAACAAGATGGATTGCACGCAGGTTCTCCGGCCGCTTGGGTGGAGA
GGCTATTCGGCTATGACTGGGCACAACAGACAATCGGCTGCTCTGATGCCGCCGTGTTCCGGCTGTCAGC
GCAGGGGCGCCCGGTTCTTTTTGTCAAGACCGACCTGTCCGGTGCCCTGAATGAACTGCAGGACGAGGCA
GCGCGGCTATCGTGGCTGGCCACGACGGGCGTTCCTTGCGCAGCTGTGCTCGACGTTGTCACTGAAGCGG
GAAGGGACTGGCTGCTATTGGGCGAAGTGCCGGGGCAGGATCTCCTGTCATCTCACCTTGCTCCTGCCGA
GAAAGTATCCATCATGGCTGATGCAATGCGGCGGCTGCATACGCTTGATCCGGCTACCTGCCCATTCGAC
CACCAAGCGAAACATCGCATCGAGCGAGCACGTACTCGGATGGAAGCCGGTCTTGTCGATCAGGATGATC
TGGACGAAGAGCATCAGGGGCTCGCGCCAGCCGAACTGTTCGCCAGGCTCAAGGCGCGCATGCCCGACGG
CGAGGATCTCGTCGTGACCCATGGCGATGCCTGCTTGCCGAATATCATGGTGGAAAATGGCCGCTTTTCT
GGATTCATCGACTGTGGCCGGCTGGGTGTGGCGGACCGCTATCAGGACATAGCGTTGGCTACCCGTGATA
TTGCTGAAGAGCTTGGCGGCGAATGGGCTGACCGCTTCCTCGTGCTTTACGGTATCGCCGCTCCCGATTC
GCAGCGCATCGCCTTCTATCGCCTTCTTGACGAGTTCTTCTGAGCGGGACTCTGGGGTTCGAAATGACCG
ACCAAGCGACGCCCAACCTGCCATCACGAGATTTCGATTCCACCGCCGCCTTCTATGAAAGGTTGGGCTT
CGGAATCGTTTTCCGGGACGCCGGCTGGATGATCCTCCAGCGCGGGGATCTCATGCTGGAGTTCTTCGCC
CACCCCAACTTGTTTATTGCAGCTTATAATGGTTACAAATAAAGCAATAGCATCACAAATTTCACAAATA
AAGCATTTTTTTCACTGCATTCTAGTTGTGGTTTGTCCAAACTCATCAATGTATCTTATCATGTCTGTAT
ACCGTCGACCTCTAGCTAGAGCTTGGCGTAATCATGGTCATAGCTGTTTCCTGTGTGAAATTGTTATCCG
CTCACAATTCCACACAACATACGAGCCGGAAGCATAAAGTGTAAAGCCTGGGGTGCCTAATGAGTGAGCT
AACTCACATTAATTGCGTTGCGCTCACTGCCCGCTTTCCAGTCGGGAAACCTGTCGTGCCAGCTGCATTA
ATGAATCGGCCAACGCGCGGGGAGAGGCGGTTTGCGTATTGGGCGCTCTTCCGCTTCCTCGCTCACTGAC
TCGCTGCGCTCGGTCGTTCGGCTGCGGCGAGCGGTATCAGCTCACTCAAAGGCGGTAATACGGTTATCCA
CAGAATCAGGGGATAACGCAGGAAAGAACATGTGAGCAAAAGGCCAGCAAAAGGCCAGGAACCGTAAAAA
GGCCGCGTTGCTGGCGTTTTTCCATAGGCTCCGCCCCCCTGACGAGCATCACAAAAATCGACGCTCAAGT
CAGAGGTGGCGAAACCCGACAGGACTATAAAGATACCAGGCGTTTCCCCCTGGAAGCTCCCTCGTGCGCT
CTCCTGTTCCGACCCTGCCGCTTACCGGATACCTGTCCGCCTTTCTCCCTTCGGGAAGCGTGGCGCTTTC
TCATAGCTCACGCTGTAGGTATCTCAGTTCGGTGTAGGTCGTTCGCTCCAAGCTGGGCTGTGTGCACGAA
CCCCCCGTTCAGCCCGACCGCTGCGCCTTATCCGGTAACTATCGTCTTGAGTCCAACCCGGTAAGACACG
ACTTATCGCCACTGGCAGCAGCCACTGGTAACAGGATTAGCAGAGCGAGGTATGTAGGCGGTGCTACAGA
GTTCTTGAAGTGGTGGCCTAACTACGGCTACACTAGAAGAACAGTATTTGGTATCTGCGCTCTGCTGAAG
CCAGTTACCTTCGGAAAAAGAGTTGGTAGCTCTTGATCCGGCAAACAAACCACCGCTGGTAGCGGTGGTT
TTTTTGTTTGCAAGCAGCAGATTACGCGCAGAAAAAAAGGATCTCAAGAAGATCCTTTGATCTTTTCTAC
GGGGTCTGACGCTCAGTGGAACGAAAACTCACGTTAAGGGATTTTGGTCATGAGATTATCAAAAAGGATC
TTCACCTAGATCCTTTTAAATTAAAAATGAAGTTTTAAATCAATCTAAAGTATATATGAGTAAACTTGGT
CTGACAGTTACCAATGCTTAATCAGTGAGGCACCTATCTCAGCGATCTGTCTATTTCGTTCATCCATAGT
TGCCTGACTCCCCGTCGTGTAGATAACTACGATACGGGAGGGCTTACCATCTGGCCCCAGTGCTGCAATG
ATACCGCGAGACCCACGCTCACCGGCTCCAGATTTATCAGCAATAAACCAGCCAGCCGGAAGGGCCGAGC
GCAGAAGTGGTCCTGCAACTTTATCCGCCTCCATCCAGTCTATTAATTGTTGCCGGGAAGCTAGAGTAAG
TAGTTCGCCAGTTAATAGTTTGCGCAACGTTGTTGCCATTGCTACAGGCATCGTGGTGTCACGCTCGTCG
TTTGGTATGGCTTCATTCAGCTCCGGTTCCCAACGATCAAGGCGAGTTACATGATCCCCCATGTTGTGCA
AAAAAGCGGTTAGCTCCTTCGGTCCTCCGATCGTTGTCAGAAGTAAGTTGGCCGCAGTGTTATCACTCAT
GGTTATGGCAGCACTGCATAATTCTCTTACTGTCATGCCATCCGTAAGATGCTTTTCTGTGACTGGTGAG
TACTCAACCAAGTCATTCTGAGAATAGTGTATGCGGCGACCGAGTTGCTCTTGCCCGGCGTCAATACGGG
ATAATACCGCGCCACATAGCAGAACTTTAAAAGTGCTCATCATTGGAAAACGTTCTTCGGGGCGAAAACT
CTCAAGGATCTTACCGCTGTTGAGATCCAGTTCGATGTAACCCACTCGTGCACCCAACTGATCTTCAGCA
TCTTTTACTTTCACCAGCGTTTCTGGGTGAGCAAAAACAGGAAGGCAAAATGCCGCAAAAAAGGGAATAA
GGGCGACACGGAAATGTTGAATACTCATACTCTTCCTTTTTCAATATTATTGAAGCATTTATCAGGGTTA
TTGTCTCATGAGCGGATACATATTTGAATGTATTTAGAAAAATAAACAAATAGGGGTTCCGCGCACATTT
CCCCGAAAAGTGCCACCTGACGTC
Features (pLannotate 1.2.2; 21 found; start..end, strand, type, name):
     28..80      -  misc_feature   bom (fragment): basis of mobility region from pBR322
    235..614     +  enhancer       CMV enhancer: human cytomegalovirus immediate early enhancer
    615..818     +  promoter       CMV promoter: human cytomegalovirus (CMV) immediate early promoter
    814..847     +  LTR            5' LTR (truncated) (fragment): truncated 5' long terminal repeat (LTR) from HIV-1
    863..881     +  promoter       T7 promoter: promoter for bacteriophage T7 RNA polymerase
    944..964     +  CDS            FLAG (fragment): FLAG® epitope tag, followed by an enterokinase cleavage site
    965..8893    +  CDS            ATR: ATR_HUMAN - Also known as FRP1. Experimental evidence at protein level: Swiss-Prot protein existence level 1. Serine/threonine protein kinase which activates checkpoint signaling upon genotoxic stresses such as ionizing radiation (IR), ultraviolet light (UV), or DNA replication stalling, thereby acting as a DNA damage sensor. Recognizes the substrate consensus sequence [ST]- Q. Phosphorylates BRCA1, CHEK1, MCM2, RAD17, RPA2, SMC1 and p53/TP53, which collectively inhibit DNA replication and mitosis and promote DNA repair, recombination and apoptosis. Phosphorylates 'Ser-139' of histone variant
   8944..9168    +  polyA_signal   bGH poly(A) signal: bovine growth hormone polyadenylation signal
   9172..9193    +  promoter       SV40 promoter (fragment): SV40 enhancer and early promoter
   9214..9642    +  rep_origin     f1 ori (sequence partly withheld): f1 bacteriophage origin of replication; arrow indicates direction of (+) strand synthesis
   9656..9985    +  promoter       SV40 promoter: SV40 enhancer and early promoter
  10052..10843   +  CDS            neo: KKA2_KLEPN - Also known as kan, nptII. Experimental evidence at protein level: Swiss-Prot protein existence level 1. Resistance to kanamycin, neomycin, paromomycin, ribostamycin, butirosin and gentamicin B. From Klebsiella pneumoniae.
  10867..11025   +  CDS            ble (fragment): BLE_KLEPN - Experimental evidence at protein level: Swiss-Prot protein existence level 1. Binding protein with a strong affinity to the bleomycin family of antibiotics. Binds to CL990; an antimitotic-antibiotic compound. From Klebsiella pneumoniae.
  11020..11141   +  polyA_signal   SV40 poly(A) signal: SV40 polyadenylation signal
  11212..11234   -  protein_bind   lac operator (fragment): The lac repressor binds to the lac operator to inhibit transcription in E. coli. This inhibition can be relieved by adding lactose or isopropyl-β-D-thiogalactopyranoside (IPTG). lac repressor encoded by lacI
  11238..11268   -  promoter       lac promoter: promoter for the E. coli lac operon
  11283..11304   -  protein_bind   CAP binding site: CAP binding activates transcription in the presence of cAMP. E. coli catabolite activator protein
  11317..11409   -  CDS            lacI (fragment): lac repressor; lacI; The lac repressor binds to the lac operator to inhibit transcription in E. coli. This inhibition can be relieved by adding lactose or isopropyl-β-D-thiogalactopyranoside (IPTG).
  11592..12180   -  rep_origin     ori: high-copy-number ColE1/pMB1/pBR322/pUC origin of replication
  12351..13211   -  CDS            AmpR: β-lactamase; bla; confers resistance to ampicillin, carbenicillin, and related antibiotics
  13212..13316   -  promoter       AmpR promoter: bla
