[The description below was written by a language model from this plasmid's Addgene catalogue record and pLannotate feature annotations shown in this document.]
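Description:
pcDNA3-ATR WT is a mammalian expression plasmid built on the Invitrogen pcDNA3.1 backbone that carries the full-length human ATR (ATM and Rad3 related) coding sequence, an insert of roughly 8 kb in a sequenced construct of about 13.3 kb. ATR is a serine/threonine kinase that senses genotoxic stress such as UV damage or stalled replication and phosphorylates substrates including CHEK1, RPA2 and p53 to trigger checkpoint signalling. The cDNA was cloned between BamHI and XhoI sites, both retained, directly downstream of a backbone-encoded N-terminal FLAG epitope. The protein is therefore made as a FLAG-ATR fusion suited to antibody detection or affinity purification. Transcription is driven by the CMV immediate-early enhancer and promoter and terminated by the bovine growth hormone polyadenylation signal. A T7 promoter lies just upstream of the tagged open reading frame. The depositor notes an R1631H polymorphism in the insert that is not thought to affect function.

For propagation in E. coli the plasmid has a ColE1/pUC-type origin and a β-lactamase gene conferring ampicillin resistance. The catalogue lists it as low copy even though the origin is annotated as a high-copy type. An f1 origin is also present and allows single-stranded DNA production. A separate cassette expresses the neomycin phosphotransferase gene from the SV40 early promoter with an SV40 polyadenylation signal, permitting G418 selection of stably transfected mammalian cells. Several small annotated fragments (an HIV-1 LTR piece, a partial ble sequence, lac regulatory elements) look like backbone remnants or incidental matches rather than functional parts. The "WT" designation marks this as the wild-type kinase, and the associated publication concerns recruitment of DNA damage checkpoint proteins to damaged DNA.
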