Addgene plasmid #31611: pcDNA3-ATR WT
Depositing lab: Aziz Sancar. Depositing organization: University of North Carolina at Chapel Hill. Publication: Recruitment of DNA damage checkpoint proteins to damage in transcribed and nontranscribed sequences. Jiang G, Sancar A. Mol Cell Biol. 2006 Jan . 26(1):39-49. 10.1128/MCB.26.1.39-49.2006 PubMed 16354678.
Backbone
  Vector backbone: pcDNA3.1
  Backbone manufacturer: Invitrogen
  Backbone size w/o insert (bp): 5400
  Vector type: Mammalian Expression
  Selectable markers: Neomycin (select with G418)
Growth in bacteria
  Bacterial resistance: Ampicillin, 100 μg/mL
  Growth temperature: 37°C
  Growth strain: DH5alpha
  Copy number: Low Copy
Gene/Insert
  Gene/Insert name: ATR (alt name: ATM and Rad3 Related)
  Species: H. sapiens (human)
  Insert size (bp): 8000
  Entrez Gene: ATR (a.k.a. FCTCS, FRP1, MEC1, SCKL, SCKL1)
  Promoter: CMV
  Tag / fusion protein: Flag (N terminal on backbone)
  Cloning method: Restriction Enzyme; 5′ cloning site BamHI (not destroyed); 3′ cloning site XhoI (not destroyed)
  Sequencing primers: 5′ CMV-F; 3′ BGH-rev
Resource information
  A portion of this plasmid was derived from a plasmid made by: Robert Abraham
Terms and licenses: Academic/Nonprofit Terms; Industry Terms: Not Available to Industry
Depositor comments: Plasmid contains an R1631H polymorphism. This is not thought to affect plasmid function.
How to cite: pcDNA3-ATR WT was a gift from Aziz Sancar (Addgene plasmid # 31611 ; http://n2t.net/addgene:31611 ; RRID:Addgene_31611)
