>Addgene plasmid #31611 | pcDNA3-ATR WT | addgene partial sequence | sequence record 50520 | T7 5'-TAATACGACTCACTATAGGG-3'
CGAGCTCGGATCCAGGATGGACTACAAGGACGACGATGACAAGGGGGAACATGGCCTGGAGCTGGCTTCC
ATGATCCCCGCCCTGCGGGAGCTGGGCAGTGCCACACCAGAGGAATATAATACAGTTGTACAGAAGCCAA
GACAAATTCTGTGTCAATTCATTGACCGGATACTTACAGATGTAAATGTTGTTGCTGTAGAACTTGTAAA
GAAAACTGACTCTCAGCCAACCTCCGTGATGTTGCTTGATTTCATCCAGCATATCATGAAATCCTCCCCA
CTTATGTTTGTAAATGTGAGTGGAAGCCATGAGGCCAAAGGCAGTTGTATTGAATTCAGTAATTGGATCA
TAACGAGACTTCTGCGGATTGCAGCAACTCCCTCCTGTCATTTGTTACACAAGAAAATCTGTGAAGTCAT
CTGTTCATTATTATTTCTTTTTAAAAGCAAGAGTCCTGCTATTTTTGGGGTCCTCACAAAAGAATTATTA
CAACTTTTTGAAGACTTGGTTTACCTCCATAGAAGAAATGTGATGGGTCATGCTGTGGAATGGCCAGTGG
TCATGAGCCGATTTTTAAGTCAATTAGATGAACACATGGGATATTTACAATCAGCTCCTTTGCAGTTGAT
GAGTATGCAAAATTTAGAATTTATTGAAGTCACTTTATTAATGGTTCTTACTCGTATTA
