>Addgene plasmid #31611 | pcDNA3-ATR WT | addgene partial sequence | sequence record 121019 | hATR-F 5'-AACCATGCTAGCCATGAACC-3'
CTATATTGCAGGGTTTGATGATATGGTGGAAATTCTTGCTTCTCTTCAGAAACCAAAGAAGATTTCTTTA
AAAGGCTCAGATGGAAAGTTCTACATCATGATGTGTAAGCCAAAAGATGACCTGAGAAAGGATTGTAGAC
TAATGGAATTCAATTCCTTGATTAATAAGTGCTTAAGAAAAGATGCAGAGTCTCGTAGAAGAGAACTTCA
TATTCGAACATATGCAGTTATTCCACTAAATGATGAATGTGGGATTATTGAATGGGTGAACAACACTGCT
GGTTTGAGACCTATTCTGACCAAACTATATAAAGAAAAGGGAGTGTATATGACAGGAAAAGAACTTCGCC
AGTGTATGCTACCAAAGTCAGCAGCTTTATCTGAAAAACTCAAAGTATTCCGAGAATTTCTCCTGCCCAG
GCATCCTCCTATTTTTCATGAGTGGTTTCTGAGAACATTCCCTGATCCTACATCATGGTACAGTAGTAGA
TCAGCTTACTGCCGTTCCACTGCAGTAATGTCAATGGTTGGTTATATTCTGGGGCTTGGAGACCGTCATG
GTGAAAATATTCTCTTTGATTCTTTGACTGGTGAATGCGTACATGTAGATTTCAATTGTCTTTTCAATAA
GGGAGAAACCTTTGAAGTTCCAGAAATTGTGCCATTTCGCCTGACTCATAATATGGTTAATGGAATGGGT
CCTATGGGAACAGAGGGTCTTTTTCGAAGAGCATGTGAAGTTACAATGAGGCTGATGCGTGATCAGCGAG
AGCCTTTAATGAGTGTCTTAAAGACTTTTCTACATGATCCTCTTGTGGAATGGAGTAAACCAGTGAAAGG
GCATTCCAAAGCGCCACTGAATGAAACTGGAGAAGTTGTCAATGAAAAGGCCAAGACCCATGTTCTTGAC
ATTGAGCAGCGACTACAAGGTGTAATCAAGACTCGAAATAGAGTG
