>Addgene plasmid #31611 | pcDNA3-ATR WT | addgene partial sequence | sequence record 121020 | BGH-rev 5'-TAGAAGGCACAGTCGAGG-3'
GTTTAAACGGGCCCTCTAGCTAGACTCGAGTCACATATATGGAGTCCAACCAAGATACATCTGGCATAGT
AAGTTTTCATCAGTAGCTTCCTGTATAAGGTAATGCACATGTCCTTCAATAGATAACGGCAGTCCTGTCA
CTCTATTTCGAGTCTTGATTACACCTTGTAGTCGCTGCTCAATGTCAAGAACATGGGTCTTGGCCTTTTC
ATTGACAACTTCTCCAGTTTCATTCAGTGGCGCTTTGGAATGCCCTTTCACTGGTTTACTCCATTCCACA
AGAGGATCATGTAGAAAAGTCTTTAAGACACTCATTAAAGGCTCTCGCTGATCACGCATCAGCCTCATTG
TAACTTCACATGCTCTTCGAAAAAGACCCTCTGTTCCCATAGGACCCATTCCATTAACCATATTATGAGT
CAGGCGAAATGGCACAATTTCTGGAACTTCAAAGGTTTCTCCCTTATTGAAAAGACAATTGAAATCTACA
TGTACGCATTCACCAGTCAAAGAATCAAAGAGAATATTTTCACCATGACGGTCTCCAAGCCCCAGAATAT
AACCAACCATTGACATTACTGCAGTGGAACGGCAGTAAGCTGATCTACTACTGTACCATGATGTAGGATC
AGGGAATGTTCTCAGAAACCACTCATGAAAAATAGGAGGATGCCTGGGCAGGAGAAATTCTCGGAATACT
TTGAGTTTTTCAGATAAAGCTGCTGACTTTGGTAGCATACACTGGCGAAGTTCTTTTCCTGTCATATACA
CTCCCTTTTCTTTATATAGTTTGGTCAGAATAGGTCTCAAACCAGCAGTGTTGTTCACCCATTCAATAAT
CCCACATTCATCATTTAGTGGAATAACTGCATATGTTCGAATATGAAGTTCTCTTCTACGAGACTCTGCA
TCTTTTCTTAAGCACTTATTAATCAAGGAATTGAATTCCATTAGTCTACAATCCTTTCTCAGGTCATCTT
TTGGCTTACACATCATGATGTAGAACTTTCCATCTGAGCCTTTTAAAGAAATCTTCTTTGGTT
