>Addgene plasmid #31611 | pcDNA3-ATR WT | addgene partial sequence | sequence record 167653 | CMV-F 5'-CGCAAATGGGCGGTAGGCGTG-3'
CTATATAAGCAGAGCTCTCTGGCTAACTAGAGAACCCACTGCTTACTGGCTTATCGAAATTAATACGACT
CACTATAGGGAGACCCAAGCTGGCTAGCGTTTAAACTTAAGCTTGGTACCGAGCTCGGATCCAGGATGGA
CTACAAGGACGACGATGACAAGGGGGAACATGGCCTGGAGCTGGCTTCCATGATCCCCGCCCTGCGGGAG
CTGGGCAGTGCCACACCAGAGGAATATAATACAGTTGTACAGAAGCCAAGACAAATTCTGTGTCAATTCA
TTGACCGGATACTTACAGATGTAAATGTTGTTGCTGTAGAACTTGTAAAGAAAACTGACTCTCAGCCAAC
CTCCGTGATGTTGCTTGATTTCATCCAGCATATCATGAAATCCTCCCCACTTATGTTTGTAAATGTGAGT
GGAAGCCATGAGGCCAAAGGCAGTTGTATTGAATTCAGTAATTGGATCATAACGAGACTTCTGCGGATTG
CAGCAACTCCCTCCTGTCATTTGTTACACAAGAAAATCTGTGAAGTCATCTGTTCATTATTATTTCTTTT
TAAAAGCAAGAGTCCTGCTATTTTTGGGGTCCTCACAAAAGAATTATTACAACTTTTTGAAGACTTGGTT
TACCTCCATAGAAGAAATGTGATGGGTCATGCTGTGGAATGGCCAGTGGTCATGAGCCGATTTTTAAGTC
AATTAGATGAACACATGGGATATTTACAATCAGCTCCTTTGCAGTTGATGAGTATGCAAAATTTAGAATT
TATTGAAGTCACTTTATTAATGGTTCTTACTCGTATTATTGCAATTGTGTTTTTTAGAAGGCAAGAACTC
TTACTTTGGCAGATAGGTTGTGTTCTGCTAGAGTATGGTAGTCCAAAAATTAAATCCCTAGCAATTAGCT
TTTTAACAGAACTTTTTCAGCTTGGAGGACTACCAGCACAACCAGCT
